Addgene plasmid #59684: pGEM-T Dmel Or85c
Purpose: Probe for Drosophila melanogaster Or85c expression
Depositing lab: Richard Axel & Leslie Vosshall. Depositing organization: Columbia University. Publication: A spatial map of olfactory receptor expression in the Drosophila antenna. Vosshall LB, Amrein H, Morozov PS, Rzhetsky A, Axel R. Cell. 1999 Mar 5;96(5):725-36. 10.1016/S0092-8674(00)80582-6 PubMed 10089887.
Backbone
  Vector backbone: pGEM-T
  Backbone manufacturer: Promega
  Backbone size w/o insert (bp): 3000
  Vector type: Bacterial Expression
Growth in bacteria
  Bacterial resistance: Ampicillin, 100 μg/mL
  Growth temperature: 37°C
  Growth strain: DH5alpha
  Copy number: High Copy
Gene/Insert
  Gene/Insert name: Or85c
  Species: D. melanogaster (fly)
  Insert size (bp): 1200
  Entrez Gene: Or85c (a.k.a. Dmel_CG17911, 85A.3, 85c, CG17911, DOR78, Dmel\CG17911)
  Cloning method: Unknown
  Sequencing primers: 5′ M13-F20; 3′ M13-Rev
Terms and licenses: Academic/Nonprofit Terms; Industry Terms: Not Available to Industry
Depositor comments: source: Genomic DNA
How to cite: pGEM-T Dmel Or85c was a gift from Richard Axel & Leslie Vosshall (Addgene plasmid # 59684 ; http://n2t.net/addgene:59684 ; RRID:Addgene_59684)
