[The description below was written by a language model from this plasmid's Addgene catalogue record.]
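Description:
pGEM-T Dmel Or85c is a small, high-copy bacterial cloning plasmid built on Promega's pGEM-T backbone (about 3 kb), a vector designed for TA cloning of PCR products. It is propagated in standard E. coli cloning strains and selected with ampicillin. Although catalogued as a bacterial expression vector, its stated role is as a template plasmid for probe production rather than for making protein. No feature table accompanies the record, so the individual backbone elements are not itemised. As general knowledge, pGEM-T carries a pUC-type origin, an f1 origin, a lacZα region for blue/white screening, and opposing T7 and SP6 phage promoters flanking the cloning site. The M13 forward and reverse sequencing primers listed are consistent with that layout.

The insert is an approximately 1.2 kb fragment of the Drosophila melanogaster odorant receptor gene Or85c (CG17911, also known as DOR78 or 85A.3). The depositor notes that it was derived from genomic DNA rather than cDNA, so it may include intronic sequence. The cloning method and the orientation of the insert relative to the flanking promoters are not recorded. No tags, reporters or fly regulatory elements are described.

The plasmid's stated purpose is to serve as a probe for Or85c expression. In practice such constructs are linearised and transcribed in vitro from one of the flanking phage promoters to make labelled antisense riboprobes. These are used for RNA in situ hybridisation, here in the context of mapping which olfactory neurons in fly chemosensory tissue express a given receptor. Because the insert orientation is unstated, users would need to confirm by sequencing which promoter yields the antisense strand.
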