>Addgene plasmid #59684 | pGEM-T Dmel Or85c | addgene partial sequence | sequence record 97482 | M13pUC-Fwd 5'-CCCAGTCACGACGTTGTAAAACG-3'
ATTGTAATACGACTCACTATAGGGCGAATTGGGCCCGACGTCGCATGCTCCCGGCCGCCATGGCCGCGGG
ATTATGACATTTCAAATTGTATCTTACGTCCGTCATGGTGGCCCTTGTTATATTCATGAAAATTGTAGCT
TTTAGATAAGTTGTCCTCTGAGGTCGAGCTATAAAGAATACCAGAGCCCGACGATAGCGAATGTCAGCAT
TTTGCCAATTCTGCTTATATGCAGAAATCGATAAGCTAGAGCTCTAAAAATATGTTAGTTCAATATTTAT
ATTTAATTAACATATACTCGAAAGTCTCTTACCGCATCGGCAATCAGCTGGCCGTAGTGGCATATCAAGT
ACACTTGCGACAAGGACGAGAACAGGAACAAGAAGAGCTTAATCATGATGTCCGGCGGGACACCCACGGT
CATTTGGAATCCCACAAAGCAGATGACAAATGTGGAGACCATAAAGTTAAGCAGTAGCGGTATCCCGAAT
ATATCGTTGAGAACGTCCATTAGCCGAAGAATGCGCTGATGATATTGTACAGTTTTTGCCAAAAATCTGG
AGTTTTCGCTCCAATCGCGATCTAACACTTGTTTTTCCACCACTCTGGCCAAGTAATCGAAGTGCATTAC
CACCTGGGTAGCAACAGCACAAAGCAAAAGATCCGTAGAGATCTGTCCCGATGCCGAAGTATGTCCTGCG
AAGTTTTGACAGAACAGCAGCACATAATACGTCCAGTTTTCATGCCAGTTCCAGGGAAAGTACATCAAAT
ATGGCAGCGTTTGGCCGACCACTCGGATTTTAAGCAACTTTTCATAGACAAGGAATTGCATGATACTGAA
CAGATTGAAGGTCCAGATGAGTACGGAGTAGAGTAGTGCATAGGTAATGCTAATTCGTGAACAAGATCGC
AGATACCTATCCAACCGATACATCTCCTCCTCAGCTTTGCCATTTGGATAGATGTGCTCCAATTCCTTAA
CCAAATCGCTTAGATCGGTCTTCTTCCACCATATGAAGAACATCTTGCTCATGCC
