>Addgene plasmid #59684 | pGEM-T Dmel Or85c | addgene partial sequence | sequence record 97483 | M13pUC-Rev 5'-AGCGGATAACAATTTCACACAGG-3'
TGACCATGATTACGCCAAGCTATTTAGGTGACACTATAGAATACTCAAGCTATGCATCCAACGCGTTGGG
AGCTCTCCCATATGGTCGACCTGCAGGCGGCCGCACTAGTGATTATGAAGTTCATGAAGTACGCAGTTTT
CTTTTACACATCGGTGGGCATTGAGCCGTATACGATTGACTCGCGGTCCAAAAAAGCGAGCCTATGGTCA
CATCTTCTCTTCTGGGCCAATGTGATCAATTTAAGTGTCATTGTTTTCGGAGAGATCCTCTATCTGGGAG
TGGCCTATTCCGATGGAAAGTTCATTGATGCCGTCACTGTACTGTCATATATCGGATTCGTAATCGTGGG
CATGAGCAAGATGTTCTTCATATGGTGGAAGAAGACCGATCTAAGCGATTTGGTTAAGGAATTGGAGCAC
ATCTATCCAAATGGCAAAGCTGAGGAGGAGATGTATCGGTTGGATAGGTATCTGCGATCTTGTTCACGAA
TTAGCATTACCTATGCACTACTCTACTCCGTACTCATCTGGACCTTCAATCTGTTCAGTATCATGCAATT
CCTTGTCTATGAAAAGTTGCTTAAAATCCGAGTGGTCGGCCAAACGCTGCCATATTTGATGTACTTTCCC
TGGAACTGGCATGAAAACTGGACGTATTATGTGCTGCTGTTCTGTCAAAACTTCGCAGGACATACTTCGG
CATCGGGACAGATCTCTACGGATCTTTTGCTTTGTGCTGTTGCTACCCAGGTGGTAATGCACTTCGATTA
CTTGGCCAGAGTGGTGGAAAAACAAGTGTTAGATCGCGATTGGAGCGAAAACTCCAGATTTTTGGCAAAA
ACTGTACAATATCATCAGCGCATTCTTCGGCTAATGGACGTTCTCAACGATATATTCGGGATACCGCTAC
TGCTTAACTTTATGGTCTCCACATTTGTCATCTGCTTTGTGGGATTCCAAATGACCGTGGGTGTCCCGCC
GGACATCATGATTAAGCTCTTC
